Addgene plasmid #236008: pcDNA3.1-FLT3-D835N-V5/HIS
Purpose: expression of the D835N kinase defective mutant variant of human FLT3 that is associated with Acute Myeloid Leukemia
Depositing lab: Pavel Krejčí. Publication: One reporter for in-cell activity profiling of majority of protein kinase oncogenes. Gudernova I, Foldynova-Trantirkova S, Ghannamova BE, Fafilek B, Varecha M, Balek L, Hruba E, Jonatova L, Jelinkova I, Kunova Bosakova M, Trantirek L, Mayer J, Krejci P. Elife. 2017 Feb 15;6. pii: e21536. doi: 10.7554/eLife.21536. PubMed 28199182.
Backbone
  Vector backbone: pcDNA3.1-V5/His
  Backbone manufacturer: Invitrogen
  Vector type: Mammalian Expression
Growth in bacteria
  Bacterial resistance: Ampicillin, 100 μg/mL
  Growth temperature: 37°C
  Growth strain: DH5alpha
  Copy number: High Copy
Gene/Insert
  Gene/Insert name: human FLT3-D835N receptor tyrosine kinase, full length
  Species: H. sapiens (human)
  Mutation: D835N substitution
  Entrez Gene: FLT3 (a.k.a. CD135, FLK-2, FLK2, STK1)
  Promoter: CMV
  Tag / fusion protein: V5/His (C terminal on insert)
  Cloning method: TOPO Cloning
Terms and licenses: Academic/Nonprofit Terms; Industry Terms: Not Available to Industry
How to cite: pcDNA3.1-FLT3-D835N-V5/HIS was a gift from Pavel Krejčí (Addgene plasmid # 236008 ; http://n2t.net/addgene:236008 ; RRID:Addgene_236008)
