[The description below was written by a language model from this plasmid's Addgene catalogue record and pLannotate feature annotations shown in this document.]
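Description:
pcDNA3.1-FLT3-D835N-V5/HIS is a mammalian expression plasmid of about 8.5 kb, built on the Invitrogen pcDNA3.1-V5/His TOPO-cloning backbone. It carries the full-length human FLT3 receptor tyrosine kinase (also known as CD135, FLK2 or STK1) with a D835N substitution. The record describes this variant as a kinase-defective mutant associated with acute myeloid leukemia. In E. coli the plasmid is maintained at high copy from a ColE1/pUC-type origin and selected through the β-lactamase (AmpR) gene. An f1 origin is also present and allows production of single-stranded DNA. Short lac promoter/operator, lacI and bom fragments are backbone remnants with no role in expression of the insert.

The FLT3 open reading frame is transcribed from the human cytomegalovirus immediate-early enhancer and promoter and terminated by the bovine growth hormone polyadenylation signal. A T7 promoter lies just upstream of the insert and can be used for in vitro transcription or as a sequencing primer site. The coding sequence is fused at its C terminus to the vector's V5 epitope and polyhistidine tag, which allow detection with anti-tag antibodies and affinity purification. The automated annotation marks only the V5 portion, so the His tag is documented by the catalogue entry rather than by the feature table. A separate cassette with the SV40 early promoter, the neomycin phosphotransferase gene and the SV40 poly(A) signal permits G418 selection of stably transfected mammalian cells. The short HIV-1 LTR and ble hits are probably annotation artefacts.

The associated work concerns reporter-based profiling of kinase oncogene activity in cells, and the construct suits transient or stable expression of this disease-associated FLT3 variant for signalling studies alongside other FLT3 forms.
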