Features (pLannotate 1.2.2; 21 found; start..end, strand, type, name):
     27..79      -  misc_feature   bom (fragment): basis of mobility region from pBR322
    234..613     +  enhancer       CMV enhancer: human cytomegalovirus immediate early enhancer
    614..817     +  promoter       CMV promoter: human cytomegalovirus (CMV) immediate early promoter
    813..846     +  LTR            5' LTR (truncated) (fragment): truncated 5' long terminal repeat (LTR) from HIV-1
    862..880     +  promoter       T7 promoter: promoter for bacteriophage T7 RNA polymerase
    938..3916    +  CDS            FLT3: FLT3_HUMAN - Also known as CD135, FLK2, STK1. Experimental evidence at protein level: Swiss-Prot protein existence level 1. Tyrosine-protein kinase that acts as cell-surface receptor for the cytokine FLT3LG and regulates differentiation, proliferation and survival of hematopoietic progenitor cells and of dendritic cells. Promotes phosphorylation of SHC1 and AKT1, and activation of the downstream effector MTOR. Promotes activation of RAS signaling and phosphorylation of downstream kinases, including MAPK1/ERK2 and/or MAPK3/ERK1. Promotes phosphorylation of FES, FER, PTPN6/SHP, PTPN11/SHP-2, PLC
   3989..4030    +  CDS            V5 tag: epitope tag from simian virus 5
   4086..4310    +  polyA_signal   bGH poly(A) signal: bovine growth hormone polyadenylation signal
   4314..4335    +  promoter       SV40 promoter (fragment): SV40 enhancer and early promoter
   4356..4784    +  rep_origin     f1 ori (sequence partly withheld): f1 bacteriophage origin of replication; arrow indicates direction of (+) strand synthesis
   4798..5127    +  promoter       SV40 promoter: SV40 enhancer and early promoter
   5194..5985    +  CDS            neo: KKA2_KLEPN - Also known as kan, nptII. Experimental evidence at protein level: Swiss-Prot protein existence level 1. Resistance to kanamycin, neomycin, paromomycin, ribostamycin, butirosin and gentamicin B. From Klebsiella pneumoniae.
   6011..6169    +  CDS            ble (fragment): BLE_KLEPN - Experimental evidence at protein level: Swiss-Prot protein existence level 1. Binding protein with a strong affinity to the bleomycin family of antibiotics. Binds to CL990; an antimitotic-antibiotic compound. From Klebsiella pneumoniae.
   6164..6285    +  polyA_signal   SV40 poly(A) signal: SV40 polyadenylation signal
   6358..6374    -  protein_bind   lac operator: The lac repressor binds to the lac operator to inhibit transcription in E. coli. This inhibition can be relieved by adding lactose or isopropyl-β-D-thiogalactopyranoside (IPTG). lac repressor encoded by lacI
   6382..6412    -  promoter       lac promoter: promoter for the E. coli lac operon
   6427..6448    -  protein_bind   CAP binding site: CAP binding activates transcription in the presence of cAMP. E. coli catabolite activator protein
   6461..6553    -  CDS            lacI (fragment): lac repressor; lacI; The lac repressor binds to the lac operator to inhibit transcription in E. coli. This inhibition can be relieved by adding lactose or isopropyl-β-D-thiogalactopyranoside (IPTG).
   6736..7324    -  rep_origin     ori: high-copy-number ColE1/pMB1/pBR322/pUC origin of replication
   7495..8355    -  CDS            AmpR: β-lactamase; bla; confers resistance to ampicillin, carbenicillin, and related antibiotics
   8356..8460    -  promoter       AmpR promoter: bla
>Addgene plasmid #236008 | pcDNA3.1-FLT3-D835N-V5/HIS | addgene full sequence | sequence record 469587 | Addgene NGS Result
ACGGATCGGGAGATCTCCCGATCCCCTATGGTGCACTCTCAGTACAATCTGCTCTGATGCCGCATAGTTA
AGCCAGTATCTGCTCCCTGCTTGTGTGTTGGAGGTCGCTGAGTAGTGCGCGAGCAAAATTTAAGCTACAA
CAAGGCAAGGCTTGACCGACAATTGCATGAAGAATCTGCTTAGGGTTAGGCGTTTTGCGCTGCTTCGCGA
TGTACGGGCCAGATATACGCGTTGACATTGATTATTGACTAGTTATTAATAGTAATCAATTACGGGGTCA
TTAGTTCATAGCCCATATATGGAGTTCCGCGTTACATAACTTACGGTAAATGGCCCGCCTGGCTGACCGC
CCAACGACCCCCGCCCATTGACGTCAATAATGACGTATGTTCCCATAGTAACGCCAATAGGGACTTTCCA
TTGACGTCAATGGGTGGAGTATTTACGGTAAACTGCCCACTTGGCAGTACATCAAGTGTATCATATGCCA
AGTACGCCCCCTATTGACGTCAATGACGGTAAATGGCCCGCCTGGCATTATGCCCAGTACATGACCTTAT
GGGACTTTCCTACTTGGCAGTACATCTACGTATTAGTCATCGCTATTACCATGGTGATGCGGTTTTGGCA
GTACATCAATGGGCGTGGATAGCGGTTTGACTCACGGGGATTTCCAAGTCTCCACCCCATTGACGTCAAT
GGGAGTTTGTTTTGGCACCAAAATCAACGGGACTTTCCAAAATGTCGTAACAACTCCGCCCCATTGACGC
AAATGGGCGGTAGGCGTGTACGGTGGGAGGTCTATATAAGCAGAGCTCTCTGGCTAACTAGAGAACCCAC
TGCTTACTGGCTTATCGAAATTAATACGACTCACTATAGGGAGACCCAAGCTGGCTAGTTAAGCTTGGTA
CCGAGCTCGGATCCAGTACCCTTCACCATGCCAGCGTTGGCACGCGGCGGCGGCCAGCTGCCGCTGCTCG
TTGTTTTTTCTGCAATGATATTTGGGACTATTACAAATCAAGATCTGCCTGTGATCAAGTGTGTTTTAAT
CAATCATAAGAACAATGATTCATCAGTGGGGAAGTCATCATCATATCCCATGGTATCAGAATCCCCGGAA
GACCTCGGGTGTGCGTTGAGACCCCAGAGCTCAGGGACAGTGTACGAAGCTGCCGCTGTGGAAGTGGATG
TATCTGCTTCCATCACACTGCAAGTGCTGGTCGATGCCCCAGGGAACATTTCCTGTCTCTGGGTCTTTAA
GCACAGCTCCCTGAATTGCCAGCCACATTTTGATTTACAAAACAGAGGAGTTGTTTCCATGGTCATTTTG
AAAATGACAGAAACCCAAGCTGGAGAATACCTACTTTTTATTCAGAGTGAAGCTACCAATTACACAATAT
TGTTTACAGTGAGTATAAGAAATACCCTGCTTTACACATTAAGAAGACCTTACTTTAGAAAAATGGAAAA
CCAGGACGCCCTGGTCTGCATATCTGAGAGCGTTCCAGAGCCGATCGTGGAATGGGTGCTTTGCGATTCA
CAGGGGGAAAGCTGTAAAGAAGAAAGTCCAGCTGTTGTTAAAAAGGAGGAAAAAGTGCTTCATGAATTAT
TTGGGATGGACATAAGGTGCTGTGCCAGAAATGAACTGGGCAGGGAATGCACCAGGCTGTTCACAATAGA
TCTAAATCAAACTCCTCAGACCACATTGCCACAATTATTTCTTAAAGTAGGGGAACCCTTATGGATAAGG
TGCAAAGCTGTTCATGTGAACCATGGATTCGGGCTCACCTGGGAATTAGAAAACAAAGCACTCGAGGAGG
GCAACTACTTTGAGATGAGTACCTATTCAACAAACAGAACTATGATACGGATTCTGTTTGCTTTTGTATC
ATCAGTGGCAAGAAACGACACCGGATACTACACTTGTTCCTCTTCAAAGCATCCCAGTCAATCAGCTTTG
GTTACCATCGTAGAAAAGGGATTTATAAATGCTACCAATTCAAGTGAAGATTATGAAATTGACCAATATG
AAGAGTTTTGTTTTTCTGTCAGGTTTAAAGCCTACCCACAAATCAGATGTACGTGGACCTTCTCTCGAAA
ATCATTTCCTTGTGAGCAAAAGGGTCTTGATAACGGATACAGCATATCCAAGTTTTGCAATCATAAGCAC
CAGCCAGGAGAATATATATTCCATGCAGAAAATGATGATGCCCAATTTACCAAAATGTTCACGCTGAATA
TAAGAAGGAAACCTCAAGTGCTCGCAGAAGCATCGGCAAGTCAGGCGTCCTGTTTCTCGGATGGATACCC
ATTACCATCTTGGACCTGGAAGAAGTGTTCAGACAAGTCTCCCAACTGCACAGAAGAGATCACAGAAGGA
GTCTGGAATAGAAAGGCTAACAGAAAAGTGTTTGGACAGTGGGTGTCGAGCAGTACTCTAAACATGAGTG
AAGCCATAAAAGGGTTCCTGGTCAAGTGCTGTGCATACAATTCCCTTGGCACATCTTGTGAGACGATCCT
TTTAAACTCTCCAGGCCCCTTCCCTTTCATCCAAGACAACATCTCATTCTATGCAACAATTGGTGTTTGT
CTCCTCTTCATTGTCGTTTTAACCCTGCTAATTTGTCACAAGTACAAAAAGCAATTTAGGTATGAAAGCC
AGCTACAGATGGTACAGGTGACCGGCTCCTCAGATAATGAGTACTTCTACGTTGATTTCAGAGAATATGA
ATATGATCTCAAATGGGAGTTTCCAAGAGAAAATTTAGAGTTTGGGAAGGTACTAGGATCAGGTGCTTTT
GGAAAAGTGATGAACGCAACAGCTTATGGAATTAGCAAAACAGGAGTCTCAATCCAGGTTGCCGTCAAAA
TGCTGAAAGAAAAAGCAGACAGCTCTGAAAGAGAGGCACTCATGTCAGAACTCAAGATGATGACCCAGCT
GGGAAGCCACGAGAATATTGTGAACCTGCTGGGGGCGTGCACACTGTCAGGACCAATTTACTTGATTTTT
GAATACTGTTGCTATGGTGATCTTCTCAACTATCTAAGAAGTAAAAGAGAAAAATTTCACAGGACTTGGA
CAGAGATTTTCAAGGAACACAATTTCAGTTTTTACCCCACTTTCCAATCACATCCAAATTCCAGCATGCC
TGGTTCAAGAGAAGTTCAGATACACCCGGACTCGGATCAAATCTCAGGGCTTCATGGGAATTCATTTCAC
TCTGAAGATGAAATTGAATATGAAAACCAAAAAAGGCTGGAAGAAGAGGAGGACTTGAATGTGCTTACAT
TTGAAGATCTTCTTTGCTTTGCATATCAAGTTGCCAAAGGAATGGAATTTCTGGAATTTAAGTCGTGTGT
TCACAGAGACCTGGCCGCCAGGAACGTGCTTGTCACCCACGGGAAAGTGGTGAAGATATGTGACTTTGGA
TTGGCTCGAAATATCATGAGTGATTCCAACTATGTTGTCAGGGGCAATGCCCGTCTGCCTGTAAAATGGA
TGGCCCCCGAAAGCCTGTTTGAAGGCATCTACACCATTAAGAGTGATGTCTGGTCATATGGAATATTACT
GTGGGAAATCTTCTCACTTGGTGTGAATCCTTACCCTGGCATTCCGGTTGATGCTAACTTCTACAAACTG
ATTCAAAATGGATTTAAAATGGATCAGCCATTTTATGCTACAGAAGAAATATACATTATAATGCAATCCT
GCTGGGCTTTTGACTCAAGGAAACGGCCATCCTTCCCTAATTTGACTTCGTTTTTAGGATGTCAGCTGGC
AGATGCAGAAGAAGCGATGTATCAGAATGTGGATGGCCGTGTTTCGGAATGTCCTCACACCTACCAAAAC
AGGCGACCTTTCAGCAGAGAGATGGATTTGGGGCTACTCTCTCCGCAGGCTCAGGTCGAAGATTCGAAGG
GTCAAGACAATTCTGCAGATATCCAGCACAGTGGCGGCCGCTCGAGTCTAGAGGGCCCGCGGTTCGAAGG
TAAGCCTATCCCTAACCCTCTCCTCGGTCTCGATTCTACGCGTACCGGTCATCATCACCATCACCATTGA
GTTTAAACCCGCTGATCAGCCTCGACTGTGCCTTCTAGTTGCCAGCCATCTGTTGTTTGCCCCTCCCCCG
TGCCTTCCTTGACCCTGGAAGGTGCCACTCCCACTGTCCTTTCCTAATAAAATGAGGAAATTGCATCGCA
TTGTCTGAGTAGGTGTCATTCTATTCTGGGGGGTGGGGTGGGGCAGGACAGCAAGGGGGAGGATTGGGAA
GACAATAGCAGGCATGCTGGGGATGCGGTGGGCTCTATGGCTTCTGAGGCGGAAAGAACCAGCTGGGGCT
CTAGGGGGTATCCCC
[124 nt withheld, positions 4356-4479]
C
[91 nt withheld, positions 4481-4571]
A
[49 nt withheld, positions 4573-4621]
CCTTTGACGTTGGAGTCCACGTTCTTT
[37 nt withheld, positions 4649-4685]
ACCCTATCTCGGTCTATTCTTTTGATTTATAAGGGATTTTGCCGATTTCGGCCTATTGGTTAAAAAATGA
GCTGATTTAACAAAAATTTAACGCGAATTAATTCTGTGGAATGTGTGTCAGTTAGGGTGTGGAAAGTCCC
CAGGCTCCCCAGCAGGCAGAAGTATGCAAAGCATGCATCTCAATTAGTCAGCAACCAGGTGTGGAAAGTC
CCCAGGCTCCCCAGCAGGCAGAAGTATGCAAAGCATGCATCTCAATTAGTCAGCAACCATAGTCCCGCCC
CTAACTCCGCCCATCCCGCCCCTAACTCCGCCCAGTTCCGCCCATTCTCCGCCCCATGGCTGACTAATTT
TTTTTATTTATGCAGAGGCCGAGGCCGCCTCTGCCTCTGAGCTATTCCAGAAGTAGTGAGGAGGCTTTTT
TGGAGGCCTAGGCTTTTGCAAAAAGCTCCCGGGAGCTTGTATATCCATTTTCGGATCTGATCAAGAGACA
GGATGAGGATCGTTTCGCATGATTGAACAAGATGGATTGCACGCAGGTTCTCCGGCCGCTTGGGTGGAGA
GGCTATTCGGCTATGACTGGGCACAACAGACAATCGGCTGCTCTGATGCCGCCGTGTTCCGGCTGTCAGC
GCAGGGGCGCCCGGTTCTTTTTGTCAAGACCGACCTGTCCGGTGCCCTGAATGAACTGCAGGACGAGGCA
GCGCGGCTATCGTGGCTGGCCACGACGGGCGTTCCTTGCGCAGCTGTGCTCGACGTTGTCACTGAAGCGG
GAAGGGACTGGCTGCTATTGGGCGAAGTGCCGGGGCAGGATCTCCTGTCATCTCACCTTGCTCCTGCCGA
GAAAGTATCCATCATGGCTGATGCAATGCGGCGGCTGCATACGCTTGATCCGGCTACCTGCCCATTCGAC
CACCAAGCGAAACATCGCATCGAGCGAGCACGTACTCGGATGGAAGCCGGTCTTGTCGATCAGGATGATC
TGGACGAAGAGCATCAGGGGCTCGCGCCAGCCGAACTGTTCGCCAGGCTCAAGGCGCGCATGCCCGACGG
CGAGGATCTCGTCGTGACCCATGGCGATGCCTGCTTGCCGAATATCATGGTGGAAAATGGCCGCTTTTCT
GGATTCATCGACTGTGGCCGGCTGGGTGTGGCGGACCGCTATCAGGACATAGCGTTGGCTACCCGTGATA
TTGCTGAAGAGCTTGGCGGCGAATGGGCTGACCGCTTCCTCGTGCTTTACGGTATCGCCGCTCCCGATTC
GCAGCGCATCGCCTTCTATCGCCTTCTTGACGAGTTCTTCTGAGCGGGACTCTGGGGTTCGCGAAATGAC
CGACCAAGCGACGCCCAACCTGCCATCACGAGATTTCGATTCCACCGCCGCCTTCTATGAAAGGTTGGGC
TTCGGAATCGTTTTCCGGGACGCCGGCTGGATGATCCTCCAGCGCGGGGATCTCATGCTGGAGTTCTTCG
CCCACCCCAACTTGTTTATTGCAGCTTATAATGGTTACAAATAAAGCAATAGCATCACAAATTTCACAAA
TAAAGCATTTTTTTCACTGCATTCTAGTTGTGGTTTGTCCAAACTCATCAATGTATCTTATCATGTCTGT
ATACCGTCGACCTCTAGCTAGAGCTTGGCGTAATCATGGTCATAGCTGTTTCCTGTGTGAAATTGTTATC
CGCTCACAATTCCACACAACATACGAGCCGGAAGCATAAAGTGTAAAGCCTGGGGTGCCTAATGAGTGAG
CTAACTCACATTAATTGCGTTGCGCTCACTGCCCGCTTTCCAGTCGGGAAACCTGTCGTGCCAGCTGCAT
TAATGAATCGGCCAACGCGCGGGGAGAGGCGGTTTGCGTATTGGGCGCTCTTCCGCTTCCTCGCTCACTG
ACTCGCTGCGCTCGGTCGTTCGGCTGCGGCGAGCGGTATCAGCTCACTCAAAGGCGGTAATACGGTTATC
CACAGAATCAGGGGATAACGCAGGAAAGAACATGTGAGCAAAAGGCCAGCAAAAGGCCAGGAACCGTAAA
AAGGCCGCGTTGCTGGCGTTTTTCCATAGGCTCCGCCCCCCTGACGAGCATCACAAAAATCGACGCTCAA
GTCAGAGGTGGCGAAACCCGACAGGACTATAAAGATACCAGGCGTTTCCCCCTGGAAGCTCCCTCGTGCG
CTCTCCTGTTCCGACCCTGCCGCTTACCGGATACCTGTCCGCCTTTCTCCCTTCGGGAAGCGTGGCGCTT
TCTCATAGCTCACGCTGTAGGTATCTCAGTTCGGTGTAGGTCGTTCGCTCCAAGCTGGGCTGTGTGCACG
AACCCCCCGTTCAGCCCGACCGCTGCGCCTTATCCGGTAACTATCGTCTTGAGTCCAACCCGGTAAGACA
CGACTTATCGCCACTGGCAGCAGCCACTGGTAACAGGATTAGCAGAGCGAGGTATGTAGGCGGTGCTACA
GAGTTCTTGAAGTGGTGGCCTAACTACGGCTACACTAGAAGAACAGTATTTGGTATCTGCGCTCTGCTGA
AGCCAGTTACCTTCGGAAAAAGAGTTGGTAGCTCTTGATCCGGCAAACAAACCACCGCTGGTAGCGGTGG
TTTTTTTGTTTGCAAGCAGCAGATTACGCGCAGAAAAAAAGGATCTCAAGAAGATCCTTTGATCTTTTCT
ACGGGGTCTGACGCTCAGTGGAACGAAAACTCACGTTAAGGGATTTTGGTCATGAGATTATCAAAAAGGA
TCTTCACCTAGATCCTTTTAAATTAAAAATGAAGTTTTAAATCAATCTAAAGTATATATGAGTAAACTTG
GTCTGACAGTTACCAATGCTTAATCAGTGAGGCACCTATCTCAGCGATCTGTCTATTTCGTTCATCCATA
GTTGCCTGACTCCCCGTCGTGTAGATAACTACGATACGGGAGGGCTTACCATCTGGCCCCAGTGCTGCAA
TGATACCGCGAGACCCACGCTCACCGGCTCCAGATTTATCAGCAATAAACCAGCCAGCCGGAAGGGCCGA
GCGCAGAAGTGGTCCTGCAACTTTATCCGCCTCCATCCAGTCTATTAATTGTTGCCGGGAAGCTAGAGTA
AGTAGTTCGCCAGTTAATAGTTTGCGCAACGTTGTTGCCATTGCTACAGGCATCGTGGTGTCACGCTCGT
CGTTTGGTATGGCTTCATTCAGCTCCGGTTCCCAACGATCAAGGCGAGTTACATGATCCCCCATGTTGTG
CAAAAAAGCGGTTAGCTCCTTCGGTCCTCCGATCGTTGTCAGAAGTAAGTTGGCCGCAGTGTTATCACTC
ATGGTTATGGCAGCACTGCATAATTCTCTTACTGTCATGCCATCCGTAAGATGCTTTTCTGTGACTGGTG
AGTACTCAACCAAGTCATTCTGAGAATAGTGTATGCGGCGACCGAGTTGCTCTTGCCCGGCGTCAATACG
GGATAATACCGCGCCACATAGCAGAACTTTAAAAGTGCTCATCATTGGAAAACGTTCTTCGGGGCGAAAA
CTCTCAAGGATCTTACCGCTGTTGAGATCCAGTTCGATGTAACCCACTCGTGCACCCAACTGATCTTCAG
CATCTTTTACTTTCACCAGCGTTTCTGGGTGAGCAAAAACAGGAAGGCAAAATGCCGCAAAAAAGGGAAT
AAGGGCGACACGGAAATGTTGAATACTCATACTCTTCCTTTTTCAATATTATTGAAGCATTTATCAGGGT
TATTGTCTCATGAGCGGATACATATTTGAATGTATTTAGAAAAATAAACAAATAGGGGTTCCGCGCACAT
TTCCCCGAAAAGTGCCACCTGACGTCG
